Addgene plasmid #43823: Active Wnt10B-V5
Depositing lab: Xi He. Depositing organization: Boston Children's Hospital. Publication: Disulfide Bond Requirements for Active Wnt Ligands. MacDonald BT, Hien A, Zhang X, Iranloye O, Virshup DM, Waterman ML, He X. J Biol Chem. 2014 May 19. pii: jbc.M114.575027. 10.1074/jbc.M114.575027 PubMed 24841207.
Backbone
  Vector backbone: pcDNA3.2/V5-DEST
  Backbone manufacturer: Invitrogen
  Backbone size w/o insert (bp): 7711
  Vector type: Mammalian Expression
  Selectable markers: Neomycin (select with G418)
Growth in bacteria
  Bacterial resistance: Ampicillin, 100 μg/mL
  Growth temperature: 37°C
  Growth strain: DH5alpha
  Copy number: High Copy
Gene/Insert
  Gene/Insert name: WNT10B
  Species: H. sapiens (human)
  Entrez Gene: WNT10B (a.k.a. SHFM6, STHAG8, WNT-12)
  Promoter: CMV
  Tag / fusion protein: V5 (C terminal on insert)
  Cloning method: Gateway Cloning
  Sequencing primers: 5′ CMV-F; 3′ TK-pA-R
Terms and licenses: Academic/Nonprofit Terms; Industry Terms: Not Available to Industry
How to cite: Active Wnt10B-V5 was a gift from Xi He (Addgene plasmid # 43823 ; http://n2t.net/addgene:43823 ; RRID:Addgene_43823)
