[The description below was written by a language model from this plasmid's Addgene catalogue record and pLannotate feature annotations shown in this document.]
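Description:
Active Wnt10B-V5 is a mammalian expression plasmid built on the Invitrogen pcDNA3.2/V5-DEST Gateway destination backbone, carrying the human WNT10B coding sequence. The insert was introduced by Gateway recombination, which replaces the destination cassette. This is consistent with the attB1 site annotated just upstream of the open reading frame and with the deposited full sequence (about 6.6 kb) being smaller than the empty backbone size listed in the catalogue. In bacteria the plasmid is maintained at high copy from a ColE1/pUC-type origin and selected with ampicillin through the β-lactamase gene. An f1 origin is also present. For stable selection in mammalian cells, an SV40 enhancer/early promoter drives a neomycin phosphotransferase gene terminated by the SV40 polyadenylation signal, conferring G418 resistance.

Expression of the payload is driven by the human cytomegalovirus immediate early enhancer and promoter, with a T7 promoter between it and the insert that could allow in vitro transcription. The WNT10B open reading frame is followed closely by a C-terminal V5 epitope tag, and the transcript ends at the herpes simplex virus thymidine kinase polyadenylation signal. The V5 tag permits detection of the protein with anti-V5 antibodies. Several short annotated fragments (HIV-1 LTR, bGH polyadenylation signal, ble, lacI) are likely partial sequence matches or backbone remnants rather than functional elements.

WNT10B encodes a secreted Wnt ligand that activates canonical Wnt/β-catenin signalling. The construct's name and the associated publication on disulfide bond requirements for active Wnt ligands indicate that it is meant to produce a tagged Wnt10B that retains signalling activity, for use in transfected mammalian cells. The record does not explain what design feature preserves that activity.
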