Features (pLannotate 1.2.2; 22 found; start..end, strand, type, name):
     36..80      -  misc_feature   bom (fragment): basis of mobility region from pBR322
    235..614     +  enhancer       CMV enhancer: human cytomegalovirus immediate early enhancer
    615..818     +  promoter       CMV promoter: human cytomegalovirus (CMV) immediate early promoter
    814..847     +  LTR            5' LTR (truncated) (fragment): truncated 5' long terminal repeat (LTR) from HIV-1
    863..881     +  promoter       T7 promoter: promoter for bacteriophage T7 RNA polymerase
    911..935     +  protein_bind   attB1: mutant version of attB; recombination site for the Gateway® BP reaction BP Clonase™
    956..2122    +  CDS            WNT10B: WN10B_HUMAN - Also known as WNT12. Experimental evidence at protein level: Swiss-Prot protein existence level 1. Member of the Wnt ligand gene family that encodes for secreted proteins, which activate the Wnt signaling cascade. Specifically activates canonical Wnt/beta-catenin signaling and thus triggers beta-catenin/LEF/TCF-mediated transcriptional programs. Involved in signaling networks controlling stemness, pluripotency and cell fate decisions. Acts in the immune system, mammary gland, adipose tissue, bone and skin. From Homo sapiens (Human).
   2129..2170    +  CDS            V5 tag: epitope tag from simian virus 5
   2254..2302    +  polyA_signal   HSV TK poly(A) signal: herpes simplex virus thymidine kinase polyadenylation signal (Cole and Stacy, 1985)
   2393..2409    -  polyA_signal   bGH poly(A) signal (fragment): bovine growth hormone polyadenylation signal
   2504..2932    +  rep_origin     f1 ori (sequence partly withheld): f1 bacteriophage origin of replication; arrow indicates direction of (+) strand synthesis
   2946..3275    +  promoter       SV40 promoter: SV40 enhancer and early promoter
   3342..4133    +  CDS            neo: KKA2_KLEPN - Also known as kan, nptII. Experimental evidence at protein level: Swiss-Prot protein existence level 1. Resistance to kanamycin, neomycin, paromomycin, ribostamycin, butirosin and gentamicin B. From Klebsiella pneumoniae.
   4159..4317    +  CDS            ble (fragment): BLE_KLEPN - Experimental evidence at protein level: Swiss-Prot protein existence level 1. Binding protein with a strong affinity to the bleomycin family of antibiotics. Binds to CL990; an antimitotic-antibiotic compound. From Klebsiella pneumoniae.
   4312..4433    +  polyA_signal   SV40 poly(A) signal: SV40 polyadenylation signal
   4506..4522    -  protein_bind   lac operator: The lac repressor binds to the lac operator to inhibit transcription in E. coli. This inhibition can be relieved by adding lactose or isopropyl-β-D-thiogalactopyranoside (IPTG). lac repressor encoded by lacI
   4530..4560    -  promoter       lac promoter: promoter for the E. coli lac operon
   4575..4596    -  protein_bind   CAP binding site: CAP binding activates transcription in the presence of cAMP. E. coli catabolite activator protein
   4609..4701    -  CDS            lacI (fragment): lac repressor; lacI; The lac repressor binds to the lac operator to inhibit transcription in E. coli. This inhibition can be relieved by adding lactose or isopropyl-β-D-thiogalactopyranoside (IPTG).
   4884..5472    -  rep_origin     ori: high-copy-number ColE1/pMB1/pBR322/pUC origin of replication
   5643..6503    -  CDS            AmpR: β-lactamase; bla; confers resistance to ampicillin, carbenicillin, and related antibiotics
   6504..6608    -  promoter       AmpR promoter: bla
>Addgene plasmid #43823 | Active Wnt10B-V5 | depositor full sequence | sequence record 59158 | Active Wnt10B-V5 sequence 6639 bps
GACGGATCGGGAGATCTCCCGATCCCCTATGGTCGACTCTCAGTACAATCTGCTCTGATGCCGCATAGTT
AAGCCAGTATCTGCTCCCTGCTTGTGTGTTGGAGGTCGCTGAGTAGTGCGCGAGCAAAATTTAAGCTACA
ACAAGGCAAGGCTTGACCGACAATTGCATGAAGAATCTGCTTAGGGTTAGGCGTTTTGCGCTGCTTCGCG
ATGTACGGGCCAGATATACGCGTTGACATTGATTATTGACTAGTTATTAATAGTAATCAATTACGGGGTC
ATTAGTTCATAGCCCATATATGGAGTTCCGCGTTACATAACTTACGGTAAATGGCCCGCCTGGCTGACCG
CCCAACGACCCCCGCCCATTGACGTCAATAATGACGTATGTTCCCATAGTAACGCCAATAGGGACTTTCC
ATTGACGTCAATGGGTGGACTATTTACGGTAAACTGCCCACTTGGCAGTACATCAAGTGTATCATATGCC
AAGTACGCCCCCTATTGACGTCAATGACGGTAAATGGCCCGCCTGGCATTATGCCCAGTACATGACCTTA
TGGGACTTTCCTACTTGGCAGTACATCTACGTATTAGTCATCGCTATTACCATGGTGATGCGGTTTTGGC
AGTACATCAATGGGCGTGGATAGCGGTTTGACTCACGGGGATTTCCAAGTCTCCACCCCATTGACGTCAA
TGGGAGTTTGTTTTGGCACCAAAATCAACGGGACTTTCCAAAATGTCGTAACAACTCCGCCCCATTGACG
CAAATGGGCGGTAGGCGTGTACGGTGGGAGGTCTATATAAGCAGAGCTCTCTGGCTAACTAGAGAACCCA
CTGCTTACTGGCTTATCGAAATTAATACGACTCACTATAGGGAGACCCAAGCTGGCTAGTTAAGCTATCA
ACAAGTTTGTACAAAAAAGCAGGCTCCGCGGCCGCCCCCTTCACCATGCTGGAGGAGCCCCGGCCGCGGC
CTCCGCCCTCGGGCCTCGCGGGTCTCCTGTTCCTGGCGTTGTGCAGTCGGGCTCTAAGCAATGAGATTCT
GGGCCTGAAGTTGCCTGGCGAGCCGCCGCTGACGGCCAACACCGTGTGCTTGACGCTGTCCGGCCTGAGC
AAGCGGCAGCTAGGCCTGTGCCTGCGCAACCCCGACGTGACGGCGTCCGCGCTTCAGGGTCTGCACATCG
CGGTCCACGAGTGTCAGCACCAGCTGCGCGACCAGCGCTGGAACTGCTCCGCGCTTGAGGGCGGCGGCCG
CCTGCCGCACCACAGCGCCATCCTCAAGCGCGGTTTCCGAGAAAGTGCTTTTTCCTTCTCCATGCTGGCT
GCTGGGGTCATGCACGCAGTAGCCACGGCCTGCAGCCTGGGCAAGCTGGTGAGCTGTGGCTGTGGCTGGA
AGGGCAGTGGTGAGCAGGATCGGCTGAGGGCCAAACTGCTGCAGCTGCAGGCACTGTCCCGAGGCAAGAG
TTTCCCCCACTCTCTGCCCAGCCCTGGCCCTGGCTCAAGCCCCAGCCCTGGCCCCCAGGACACATGGGAA
TGGGGTGGCTGTAACCATGACATGGACTTTGGAGAGAAGTTCTCTCGGGATTTCTTGGATTCCAGGGAAG
CTCCCCGGGACATCCAGGCACGAATGCGAATCCACAACAACAGGGTGGGGCGCCAGGTGGTAACTGAAAA
CCTGAAGCGGAAATGCAAGTGTCATGGCACATCAGGCAGCTGCCAGTTCAAGACATGCTGGAGGGCGGCC
CCAGAGTTCCGGGCAGTGGGGGCGGCGTTGAGGGAGCGGCTGGGCCGGGCCATCTTCATTGATACCCACA
ACCGCAATTCTGGAGCCTTCCAGCCCCGTCTGCGTCCCCGTCGCCTCTCAGGAGAGCTGGTCTACTTTGA
GAAGTCTCCTGACTTCTGTGAGCGAGACCCCACTATGGGCTCCCCAGGGACAAGGGGCCGGGCCTGCAAC
AAGACCAGCCGCCTGTTGGATGGCTGTGGCAGCCTGTGCTGTGGCCGTGGGCACAACGTGCTCCGGCAGA
CACGAGTTGAGCGCTGCCATTGCCGCTTCCACTGGTGCTGCTATGTGCTGTGTGATGAGTGCAAGGTTAC
AGAGTGGGTGAATGTGTGTAAGGGCGGAGGTAAGCCTATCCCTAACCCTCTCCTCGGTCTCGATTCTACG
CGTACCGGTTAGTAATGAGTTTAAACGGGGGAGGCTAACTGAAACACGGAAGGAGACAATACCGGAAGGA
ACCCGCGCTATGACGGCAATAAAAAGACAGAATAAAACGCACGGGTGTTGGGTCGTTTGTTCATAAACGC
GGGGTTCGGTCCCAGGGCTGGCACTCTGTCGATACCCCACCGAGACCCCATTGGGGCCAATACGCCCGCG
TTTCTTCCTTTTCCCCACCCCACCCCCCAAGTTCGGGTGAAGGCCCAGGGCTCGCAGCCAACGTCGGGGC
GGCAGGCCCTGCCATAGCAGATCTGCGCAGCTGGGGCTCTAGGGGGTATCCCC
[124 nt withheld, positions 2504-2627]
C
[32 nt withheld, positions 2629-2660]
CA
[57 nt withheld, positions 2663-2719]
A
[49 nt withheld, positions 2721-2769]
CCTTTGACGTTGGAGTCCACGTTCTTT
[37 nt withheld, positions 2797-2833]
ACCCTATCTCGGTCTATTCTTTTGATTTATAAGGGATTTTGGGGATTTCGGCCTATTGGTTAAAAAATGA
GCTGATTTAACAAAAATTTAACGCGAATTAATTCTGTGGAATGTGTGTCAGTTAGGGTGTGGAAAGTCCC
CAGGCTCCCCAGCAGGCAGAAGTATGCAAAGCATGCATCTCAATTAGTCAGCAACCAGGTGTGGAAAGTC
CCCAGGCTCCCCAGCAGGCAGAAGTATGCAAAGCATGCATCTCAATTAGTCAGCAACCATAGTCCCGCCC
CTAACTCCGCCCATCCCGCCCCTAACTCCGCCCAGTTCCGCCCATTCTCCGCCCCATGGCTGACTAATTT
TTTTTATTTATGCAGAGGCCGAGGCCGCCTCTGCCTCTGAGCTATTCCAGAAGTAGTGAGGAGGCTTTTT
TGGAGGCCTAGGCTTTTGCAAAAAGCTCCCGGGAGCTTGTATATCCATTTTCGGATCTGATCAAGAGACA
GGATGAGGATCGTTTCGCATGATTGAACAAGATGGATTGCACGCAGGTTCTCCGGCCGCTTGGGTGGAGA
GGCTATTCGGCTATGACTGGGCACAACAGACAATCGGCTGCTCTGATGCCGCCGTGTTCCGGCTGTCAGC
GCAGGGGCGCCCGGTTCTTTTTGTCAAGACCGACCTGTCCGGTGCCCTGAATGAACTGCAGGACGAGGCA
GCGCGGCTATCGTGGCTGGCCACGACGGGCGTTCCTTGCGCAGCTGTGCTCGACGTTGTCACTGAAGCGG
GAAGGGACTGGCTGCTATTGGGCGAAGTGCCGGGGCAGGATCTCCTGTCATCTCACCTTGCTCCTGCCGA
GAAAGTATCCATCATGGCTGATGCAATGCGGCGGCTGCATACGCTTGATCCGGCTACCTGCCCATTCGAC
CACCAAGCGAAACATCGCATCGAGCGAGCACGTACTCGGATGGAAGCCGGTCTTGTCGATCAGGATGATC
TGGACGAAGAGCATCAGGGGCTCGCGCCAGCCGAACTGTTCGCCAGGCTCAAGGCGCGCATGCCCGACGG
CGAGGATCTCGTCGTGACCCATGGCGATGCCTGCTTGCCGAATATCATGGTGGAAAATGGCCGCTTTTCT
GGATTCATCGACTGTGGCCGGCTGGGTGTGGCGGACCGCTATCAGGACATAGCGTTGGCTACCCGTGATA
TTGCTGAAGAGCTTGGCGGCGAATGGGCTGACCGCTTCCTCGTGCTTTACGGTATCGCCGCTCCCGATTC
GCAGCGCATCGCCTTCTATCGCCTTCTTGACGAGTTCTTCTGAGCGGGACTCTGGGGTTCGCGAAATGAC
CGACCAAGCGACGCCCAACCTGCCATCACGAGATTTCGATTCCACCGCCGCCTTCTATGAAAGGTTGGGC
TTCGGAATCGTTTTCCGGGACGCCGGCTGGATGATCCTCCAGCGCGGGGATCTCATGCTGGAGTTCTTCG
CCCACCCCAACTTGTTTATTGCAGCTTATAATGGTTACAAATAAAGCAATAGCATCACAAATTTCACAAA
TAAAGCATTTTTTTCACTGCATTCTAGTTGTGGTTTGTCCAAACTCATCAATGTATCTTATCATGTCTGT
ATACCGTCGACCTCTAGCTAGAGCTTGGCGTAATCATGGTCATAGCTGTTTCCTGTGTGAAATTGTTATC
CGCTCACAATTCCACACAACATACGAGCCGGAAGCATAAAGTGTAAAGCCTGGGGTGCCTAATGAGTGAG
CTAACTCACATTAATTGCGTTGCGCTCACTGCCCGCTTTCCAGTCGGGAAACCTGTCGTGCCAGCTGCAT
TAATGAATCGGCCAACGCGCGGGGAGAGGCGGTTTGCGTATTGGGCGCTCTTCCGCTTCCTCGCTCACTG
ACTCGCTGCGCTCGGTCGTTCGGCTGCGGCGAGCGGTATCAGCTCACTCAAAGGCGGTAATACGGTTATC
CACAGAATCAGGGGATAACGCAGGAAAGAACATGTGAGCAAAAGGCCAGCAAAAGGCCAGGAACCGTAAA
AAGGCCGCGTTGCTGGCGTTTTTCCATAGGCTCCGCCCCCCTGACGAGCATCACAAAAATCGACGCTCAA
GTCAGAGGTGGCGAAACCCGACAGGACTATAAAGATACCAGGCGTTTCCCCCTGGAAGCTCCCTCGTGCG
CTCTCCTGTTCCGACCCTGCCGCTTACCGGATACCTGTCCGCCTTTCTCCCTTCGGGAAGCGTGGCGCTT
TCTCAATGCTCACGCTGTAGGTATCTCAGTTCGGTGTAGGTCGTTCGCTCCAAGCTGGGCTGTGTGCACG
AACCCCCCGTTCAGCCCGACCGCTGCGCCTTATCCGGTAACTATCGTCTTGAGTCCAACCCGGTAAGACA
CGACTTATCGCCACTGGCAGCAGCCACTGGTAACAGGATTAGCAGAGCGAGGTATGTAGGCGGTGCTACA
GAGTTCTTGAAGTGGTGGCCTAACTACGGCTACACTAGAAGGACAGTATTTGGTATCTGCGCTCTGCTGA
AGCCAGTTACCTTCGGAAAAAGAGTTGGTAGCTCTTGATCCGGCAAACAAACCACCGCTGGTAGCGGTGG
TTTTTTTGTTTGCAAGCAGCAGATTACGCGCAGAAAAAAAGGATCTCAAGAAGATCCTTTGATCTTTTCT
ACGGGGTCTGACGCTCAGTGGAACGAAAACTCACGTTAAGGGATTTTGGTCATGAGATTATCAAAAAGGA
TCTTCACCTAGATCCTTTTAAATTAAAAATGAAGTTTTAAATCAATCTAAAGTATATATGAGTAAACTTG
GTCTGACAGTTACCAATGCTTAATCAGTGAGGCACCTATCTCAGCGATCTGTCTATTTCGTTCATCCATA
GTTGCCTGACTCCCCGTCGTGTAGATAACTACGATACGGGAGGGCTTACCATCTGGCCCCAGTGCTGCAA
TGATACCGCGAGACCCACGCTCACCGGCTCCAGATTTATCAGCAATAAACCAGCCAGCCGGAAGGGCCGA
GCGCAGAAGTGGTCCTGCAACTTTATCCGCCTCCATCCAGTCTATTAATTGTTGCCGGGAAGCTAGAGTA
AGTAGTTCGCCAGTTAATAGTTTGCGCAACGTTGTTGCCATTGCTACAGGCATCGTGGTGTCACGCTCGT
CGTTTGGTATGGCTTCATTCAGCTCCGGTTCCCAACGATCAAGGCGAGTTACATGATCCCCCATGTTGTG
CAAAAAAGCGGTTAGCTCCTTCGGTCCTCCGATCGTTGTCAGAAGTAAGTTGGCCGCAGTGTTATCACTC
ATGGTTATGGCAGCACTGCATAATTCTCTTACTGTCATGCCATCCGTAAGATGCTTTTCTGTGACTGGTG
AGTACTCAACCAAGTCATTCTGAGAATAGTGTATGCGGCGACCGAGTTGCTCTTGCCCGGCGTCAATACG
GGATAATACCGCGCCACATAGCAGAACTTTAAAAGTGCTCATCATTGGAAAACGTTCTTCGGGGCGAAAA
CTCTCAAGGATCTTACCGCTGTTGAGATCCAGTTCGATGTAACCCACTCGTGCACCCAACTGATCTTCAG
CATCTTTTACTTTCACCAGCGTTTCTGGGTGAGCAAAAACAGGAAGGCAAAATGCCGCAAAAAAGGGAAT
AAGGGCGACACGGAAATGTTGAATACTCATACTCTTCCTTTTTCAATATTATTGAAGCATTTATCAGGGT
TATTGTCTCATGAGCGGATACATATTTGAATGTATTTAGAAAAATAAACAAATAGGGGTTCCGCGCACAT
TTCCCCGAAAAGTGCCACCTGACGTC
