>Addgene plasmid #43823 | Active Wnt10B-V5 | addgene partial sequence | sequence record 59702 | TK-pA-R 5'-ttgtctccttccgtgtttca-3'
ATTACTAACCGGTACGCGTAGAATCGAGACCGAGGAGAGGGTTAGGGATAGGCTTACCTCCGCCCTTACA
CACATTCACCCACTCTGTAACCTTGCACTCATCACACAGCACATAGCAGCACCAGTGGAAGCGGCAATGG
CAGCGCTCAACTCGTGTCTGCCGGAGCACGTTGTGCCCACGGCCACAGCACAGGCTGCCACAGCCATCCA
ACAGGCGGCTGGTCTTGTTGCAGGCCCGGCCCCTTGTCCCTGGGGAGCCCATAGTGGGGTCTCGCTCACA
GAAGTCAGGAGACTTCTCAAAGTAGACCAGCTCTCCTGAGAGGCGACGGGGACGCAGACGGGGCTGGAAG
GCTCCAGAATTGCGGTTGTGGGTATCAATGAAGATGGCCCGGCCCAGCCGCTCCCTCAACGCCGCCCCCA
CTGCCCGGAACTCTGGGGCCGCCCTCCAGCATGTCTTGAACTGGCAGCTGCCTGATGTGCCATGACACTT
GCATTTCCGCTTCAGGTTTTCAGTTACCACCTGGCGCCCCACCCTGTTGTTGTGGATTCGCATTCGTGCC
TGGATGTCCCGGGGAGCTTCCCTGGAATCCAAGAAATCCCGAGAGAACTTCTCTCCAAAGTCCATGTCAT
GGTTACAGCCACCCCATTCCCATGTGTCCTGGGGGCCAGGGCTGGGGCTTGAGCCAGGGCCAGGGCTGGG
CAGAGAGTGGGGGAAACTCTTGCCTCGGGACAGTGCCTGCAGCTGCAGCAGTTTGGCCCTCAGCCGATCC
TGCTCACCACTGCCCTTCCAGCCACAGCCACAGCTCACCAGCTTGCCCAGGCTGCAGGCCGTGGCTACTG
CGTGCATGACCCCAGCAGCCAG
